>Addgene plasmid #29660 | pET His6 ProteinG TEV LIC cloning vector (1P) | depositor full sequence | sequence record 13775 | Author sequence
TGGCGAATGGG
[124 nt withheld, positions 12-135]
C
[91 nt withheld, positions 137-227]
A
[49 nt withheld, positions 229-277]
CCTTTGACGTTGGAGTCCACGTTCTTT
[37 nt withheld, positions 305-341]
ACCCTATCTCGGTCTATTCTTTTGATTTATAAGGGATTTTGCCGATTTCGGCCTATTGGTTAAAAAATGA
GCTGATTTAACAAAAATTTAACGCGAATTTTAACAAACTAGTAACGTTTACAATTTCAGGTGGCACTTTT
CGGGGAAATGTGCGCGGAACCCCTATTTGTTTATTTTTCTAAATACATTCAAATATGTATCCGCTCATGA
ATTAATTCTTAGAAAAACTCATCGAGCATCAAATGAAACTGCAATTTATTCATATCAGGATTATCAATAC
CATATTTTTGAAAAAGCCGTTTCTGTAATGAAGGAGAAAACTCACCGAGGCAGTTCCATAGGATGGCAAG
ATCCTGGTATCGGTCTGCGATTCCGACTCGTCCAACATCAATACAACCTATTAATTTCCCCTCGTCAAAA
ATAAGGTTATCAAGTGAGAAATCACCATGAGTGACGACTGAATCCGGTGAGAATGGCAAAAGTTTATGCA
TTTCTTTCCAGACTTGTTCAACAGGCCAGCCATTACGCTCGTCATCAAAATCACTCGCATCAACCAAACC
GTTATTCATTCGTGATTGCGCCTGAGCGAGACGAAATACGCGATCGCTGTTAAAAGGACAATTACAAACA
GGAATCGAATGCAACCGGCGCAGGAACACTGCCAGCGCATCAACAATGTTTTCACCTGAATCAGGATATT
CTTCTAATACCTGGAATGCTGTTTTCCCGGGGATCGCAGTGGTGAGTAACCATGCATCATCAGGAGTACG
GATAAAATGCTTGATGGTCGGAAGAGGCATAAATTCCGTCAGCCAGTTTAGTCTGACCATCTCATCTGTA
ACATCATTGGCAACGCTACCTTTGCCATGTTTCAGAAACAACTCTGGCGCATCGGGCTTCCCATACAATC
GATAGATTGTCGCACCTGATTGCCCGACATTATCGCGAGCCCATTTATACCCATATAAATCAGCATCCAT
GTTGGAATTTAATCGCGGCCTAGAGCAAGACGTTTCCCGTTGAATATGGCTCATAACACCCCTTGTATTA
CTGTTTATGTAAGCAGACAGTTTTATTGTTCATGACCAAAATCCCTTAACGTGAGTTTTCGTTCCACTGA
GCGTCAGACCCCGTAGAAAAGATCAAAGGATCTTCTTGAGATCCTTTTTTTCTGCGCGTAATCTGCTGCT
TGCAAACAAAAAAACCACCGCTACCAGCGGTGGTTTGTTTGCCGGATCAAGAGCTACCAACTCTTTTTCC
GAAGGTAACTGGCTTCAGCAGAGCGCAGATACCAAATACTGTCCTTCTAGTGTAGCCGTAGTTAGGCCAC
CACTTCAAGAACTCTGTAGCACCGCCTACATACCTCGCTCTGCTAATCCTGTTACCAGTGGCTGCTGCCA
GTGGCGATAAGTCGTGTCTTACCGGGTTGGACTCAAGACGATAGTTACCGGATAAGGCGCAGCGGTCGGG
CTGAACGGGGGGTTCGTGCACACAGCCCAGCTTGGAGCGAACGACCTACACCGAACTGAGATACCTACAG
CGTGAGCTATGAGAAAGCGCCACGCTTCCCGAAGGGAGAAAGGCGGACAGGTATCCGGTAAGCGGCAGGG
TCGGAACAGGAGAGCGCACGAGGGAGCTTCCAGGGGGAAACGCCTGGTATCTTTATAGTCCTGTCGGGTT
TCGCCACCTCTGACTTGAGCGTCGATTTTTGTGATGCTCGTCAGGGGGGCGGAGCCTATGGAAAAACGCC
AGCAACGCGGCCTTTTTACGGTTCCTGGCCTTTTGCTGGCCTTTTGCTCACATGTTCTTTCCTGCGTTAT
CCCCTGATTCTGTGGATAACCGTATTACCGCCTTTGAGTGAGCTGATACCGCTCGCCGCAGCCGAACGAC
CGAGCGCAGCGAGTCAGTGAGCGAGGAAGCGGAAGAGCGCCTGATGCGGTATTTTCTCCTTACGCATCTG
TGCGGTATTTCACACCGCATATATGGTGCACTCTCAGTACAATCTGCTCTGATGCCGCATAGTTAAGCCA
GTATACACTCCGCTATCGCTACGTGACTGGGTCATGGCTGCGCCCCGACACCCGCCAACACCCGCTGACG
CGCCCTGACGGGCTTGTCTGCTCCCGGCATCCGCTTACAGACAAGCTGTGACCGTCTCCGGGAGCTGCAT
GTGTCAGAGGTTTTCACCGTCATCACCGAAACGCGCGAGGCAGCTGCGGTAAAGCTCATCAGCGTGGTCG
TGAAGCGATTCACAGATGTCTGCCTGTTCATCCGCGTCCAGCTCGTTGAGTTTCTCCAGAAGCGTTAATG
TCTGGCTTCTGATAAAGCGGGCCATGTTAAGGGCGGTTTTTTCCTGTTTGGTCACTGATGCCTCCGTGTA
AGGGGGATTTCTGTTCATGGGGGTAATGATACCGATGAAACGAGAGAGGATGCTCACGATACGGGTTACT
GATGATGAACATGCCCGGTTACTGGAACGTTGTGAGGGTAAACAACTGGCGGTATGGATGCGGCGGGACC
AGAGAAAAATCACTCAGGGTCAATGCCAGCGCTTCGTTAATACAGATGTAGGTGTTCCACAGGGTAGCCA
GCAGCATCCTGCGATGCAGATCCGGAACATAATGGTGCAGGGCGCTGACTTCCGCGTTTCCAGACTTTAC
GAAACACGGAAACCGAAGACCATTCATGTTGTTGCTCAGGTCGCAGACGTTTTGCAGCAGCAGTCGCTTC
ACGTTCGCTCGCGTATCGGTGATTCATTCTGCTAACCAGTAAGGCAACCCCGCCAGCCTAGCCGGGTCCT
CAACGACAGGAGCACGATCATGCGCACCCGTGGGGCCGCCATGCCGGCGATAATGGCCTGCTTCTCGCCG
AAACGTTTGGTGGCGGGACCAGTGACGAAGGCTTGAGCGAGGGCGTGCAAGATTCCGAATACCGCAAGCG
ACAGGCCGATCATCGTCGCGCTCCAGCGAAAGCGGTCCTCGCCGAAAATGACCCAGAGCGCTGCCGGCAC
CTGTCCTACGAGTTGCATGATAAAGAAGACAGTCATAAGTGCGGCGACGATAGTCATGCCCCGCGCCCAC
CGGAAGGAGCTGACTGGGTTGAAGGCTCTCAAGGGCATCGGTCGAGATCCCGGTGCCTAATGAGTGAGCT
AACTTACATTAATTGCGTTGCGCTCACTGCCCGCTTTCCAGTCGGGAAACCTGTCGTGCCAGCTGCATTA
ATGAATCGGCCAACGCGCGGGGAGAGGCGGTTTGCGTATTGGGCGCCAGGGTGGTTTTTCTTTTCACCAG
TGAGACGGGCAACAGCTGATTGCCCTTCACCGCCTGGCCCTGAGAGAGTTGCAGCAAGCGGTCCACGCTG
GTTTGCCCCAGCAGGCGAAAATCCTGTTTGATGGTGGTTAACGGCGGGATATAACATGAGCTGTCTTCGG
TATCGTCGTATCCCACTACCGAGATATCCGCACCAACGCGCAGCCCGGACTCGGTAATGGCGCGCATTGC
GCCCAGCGCCATCTGATCGTTGGCAACCAGCATCGCAGTGGGAACGATGCCCTCATTCAGCATTTGCATG
GTTTGTTGAAAACCGGACATGGCACTCCAGTCGCCTTCCCGTTCCGCTATCGGCTGAATTTGATTGCGAG
TGAGATATTTATGCCAGCCAGCCAGACGCAGACGCGCCGAGACAGAACTTAATGGGCCCGCTAACAGCGC
GATTTGCTGGTGACCCAATGCGACCAGATGCTCCACGCCCAGTCGCGTACCGTCTTCATGGGAGAAAATA
ATACTGTTGATGGGTGTCTGGTCAGAGACATCAAGAAATAACGCCGGAACATTAGTGCAGGCAGCTTCCA
CAGCAATGGCATCCTGGTCATCCAGCGGATAGTTAATGATCAGCCCACTGACGCGTTGCGCGAGAAGATT
GTGCACCGCCGCTTTACAGGCTTCGACGCCGCTTCGTTCTACCATCGACACCACCACGCTGGCACCCAGT
TGATCGGCGCGAGATTTAATCGCCGCGACAATTTGCGACGGCGCGTGCAGGGCCAGACTGGAGGTGGCAA
CGCCAATCAGCAACGACTGTTTGCCCGCCAGTTGTTGTGCCACGCGGTTGGGAATGTAATTCAGCTCCGC
CATCGCCGCTTCCACTTTTTCCCGCGTTTTCGCAGAAACGTGGCTGGCCTGGTTCACCACGCGGGAAACG
GTCTGATAAGAGACACCGGCATACTCTGCGACATCGTATAACGTTACTGGTTTCACATTCACCACCCTGA
ATTGACTCTCTTCCGGGCGCTATCATGCCATACCGCGAAAGGTTTTGCGCCATTCGATGGTGTCCGGGAT
CTCGACGCTCTCCCTTATGCGACTCCTGCATTAGGAAGCAGCCCAGTAGTAGGTTGAGGCCGTTGAGCAC
CGCCGCCGCAAGGAATGGTGCATGCAAGGAGATGGCGCCCAACAGTCCCCCGGCCACGGGGCCTGCCACC
ATACCCACGCCGAAACAAGCGCTCATGAGCCCGAAGTGGCGAGCCCGATCTTCCCCATCGGTGATGTCGG
CGATATAGGCGCCAGCAACCGCACCTGTGGCGCCGGTGATGCCGGCCACGATGCGTCCGGCGTAGAGGAT
CGAGATCTCGATCCCGCGAAATTAATACGACTCACTATAGGGGAATTGTGAGCGGATAACAATTCCCCTC
TAGAAATAATTTTGTTTAACTTTAAGAAGGAGATATACCATGGGTTCTTCTCACCATCACCATCACCATG
GTTCTTCTATGACT
[165 nt withheld, positions 5116-5280]
GGGATCGAGGAAAACCTGTACTTCCAATCCAATATTGGAAGTGGATAACGGATCCGAATTCGAGCGCCGT
CGACAAGCTTGCGGCCGCACTCGAGCACCACCACCACCACCACTGAGATCCGGCTGCTAACAAAGCCCGA
AAGGAAGCTGAGTTGGCTGCTGCCACCGCTGAGCAATAACTAGCATAACCCCTTGGGGCCTCTAAACGGG
TCTTGAGGGGTTTTTTGCTGAAAGGAGGAACTATATCCGGAT
Features (pLannotate 1.2.2; 21 found; start..end, strand, type, name):
     12..440     +  rep_origin     f1 ori (sequence partly withheld): f1 bacteriophage origin of replication; arrow indicates direction of (+) strand synthesis
    494..551     +  promoter       AmpR promoter (fragment): bla
    560..1375    -  CDS            KanR: aminoglycoside phosphotransferase; aph(3')-Ia; confers resistance to kanamycin in bacteria or G418 (Geneticin®) in eukaryotes
   1497..2085    +  rep_origin     ori: high-copy-number ColE1/pMB1/pBR322/pUC origin of replication
   2271..2413    -  misc_feature   bom: basis of mobility region from pBR322
   2515..2706    -  CDS            rop: Rop protein, which maintains plasmids at low copy number; rop
   2723..3103    +  CDS            YPB1_ECOLX: Protein predicted: Swiss-Prot protein existence level 4. From Escherichia coli.
   3175..3466    -  CDS            TcR (fragment): tetracycline efflux protein; tet; confers resistance to tetracycline
   3481..3502    -  protein_bind   CAP binding site: CAP binding activates transcription in the presence of cAMP. E. coli catabolite activator protein
   3515..4597    -  CDS            lacI: lac repressor; lacI; The lac repressor binds to the lac operator to inhibit transcription in E. coli. This inhibition can be relieved by adding lactose or isopropyl-β-D-thiogalactopyranoside (IPTG).
   4598..4675    -  promoter       lacI promoter: lacI
   4683..4962    -  CDS            TcR (fragment): tetracycline efflux protein; tet; confers resistance to tetracycline
   4984..5002    +  promoter       T7 promoter: promoter for bacteriophage T7 RNA polymerase
   5003..5027    +  protein_bind   lac operator: The lac repressor binds to the lac operator to inhibit transcription in E. coli. This inhibition can be relieved by adding lactose or isopropyl-β-D-thiogalactopyranoside (IPTG). lac repressor encoded by lacI
   5042..5064    +  RBS            RBS: efficient ribosome binding site from bacteriophage T7 gene 10 (Olins and Rangwala, 1989)
   5083..5100    +  CDS            6xHis: 6xHis affinity tag
   5116..5280    +  CDS            spg (fragment) (sequence withheld): SPG1_STRSG - Experimental evidence at protein level: Swiss-Prot protein existence level 1. Binds to the constant Fc region of IgG with high affinity. From Streptococcus sp. group G.
   5290..5306    +  CDS            TEV site (fragment): tobacco etch virus (TEV) protease recognition and cleavage site
   5376..5393    +  CDS            9xHis (fragment): 9xHis affinity tag
   5403..5452    +  CDS            SET1 (fragment): solubility-enhancement tag derived from T7 phage gene 10B
   5460..5507    +  terminator     T7 terminator: transcription terminator for bacteriophage T7 RNA polymerase
