[The description below was written by a language model from this plasmid's Addgene catalogue record and pLannotate feature annotations shown in this document.]
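Description:
pET His6 ProteinG TEV LIC cloning vector (1P) is an empty 5,532 bp pET-family bacterial expression backbone designed to accept open reading frames by ligation-independent cloning (LIC). It is propagated in E. coli under kanamycin selection from an aph(3')-Ia (KanR) gene. Replication relies on a ColE1/pBR322-type origin accompanied by the bom region and the rop gene, consistent with its listing as a low-copy plasmid. An f1 phage origin is also present. The short tetracycline-resistance and AmpR-promoter fragments in the annotation appear to be non-functional remnants of the pBR322 lineage.

The expression cassette follows the standard pET design. A T7 promoter is followed directly by a lac operator and the T7 gene 10 ribosome binding site, and a plasmid-borne lacI gene with its own promoter supplies repressor. Transcription therefore depends on T7 RNA polymerase in the host and is inducible with IPTG, and a T7 terminator closes the unit. The coding region begins with a 6xHis tag, followed by a fragment of streptococcal protein G and a TEV protease recognition site, with the LIC site immediately downstream. According to the depositor, the vector is linearised at this site and treated with T4 polymerase to generate overhangs that anneal to inserts carrying matching LIC tails, and the cloning sites are destroyed in the process. The resulting protein has an N-terminal His6–Protein G fusion for affinity purification, with Protein G intended to improve expression and solubility, and TEV cleavage can remove the tag. Short His-tag and T7 gene 10-derived fragments are annotated between the LIC site and the terminator, and the record does not assign them a role.
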