Addgene plasmid #29660: pET His6 ProteinG TEV LIC cloning vector (1P)
Purpose: (Empty Backbone)
Depositing lab: Scott Gradia. Depositing organization: University of California, Berkeley.
Backbone
  Vector backbone: pET
  Backbone size (bp): 5532
  Vector type: Bacterial Expression
  Tag / fusion protein: 6xHis (N terminal on backbone); Protein G (N terminal on backbone); TEV cleavage site (N terminal on backbone)
Growth in bacteria
  Bacterial resistance: Kanamycin, 50 μg/mL
  Growth temperature: 37°C
  Growth strain: DH5alpha
  Copy number: Low Copy
Gene/Insert
  Gene/Insert name: None
  Tag / fusion protein: His6-ProteinG-TEV (N terminal on backbone)
  Cloning method: Restriction Enzyme; 5′ cloning site LIC tag (destroyed during cloning); 3′ cloning site LIC tag (destroyed during cloning)
  Sequencing primers: 5′ ProteinG forward; 3′ T7 reverse
Terms and licenses: Academic/Nonprofit Terms; Industry Terms: Not Available to Industry
Depositor comments: This plasmid is an empty vector to be used with a LIC cloning protocol. It has a TEV-cleavable His6 fusion tag on its N-terminus. Protein G can enhance the expression and solubility of your protein of interest. To clone into this vector, add LIC fusion tags to the 5' end of your PCR primers. Forward - 5'TACTTCCAATCCAATGCA3' Reverse - 5'TTATCCACTTCCAATGTTATTA3' Linearize the plasmid with SspI and gel purify. When digesting the DNA with T4 polymerase, use dCTP for insert and dGTP for vector. More information on this vector can be found through http://qb3.berkeley.edu/qb3/macrolab/
How to cite: pET His6 ProteinG TEV LIC cloning vector (1P) was a gift from Scott Gradia (Addgene plasmid # 29660 ; http://n2t.net/addgene:29660 ; RRID:Addgene_29660)
