>Addgene plasmid #29660 | pET His6 ProteinG TEV LIC cloning vector (1P) | addgene partial sequence | sequence record 35219 | 29660 with T7-term
TTGTTAGCAGCCGGATCTCAGTGGTGGTGGTGGTGGTGCTCGAGTGCGGCCGCAAGCTTGTCGACGGCGC
TCGAATTCGGATCCGTTATCCACTTCCAATATTGGATTGGAAGTACAGGTTTTCCTCGATCCC
[165 nt withheld, positions 134-298]
AGTCATAGAAGAACCATGGTGATGGTGATGGTGAGAAGAACCCATGGTATATCTCCTTCTTAAAGTTAAA
CAAAATTATTTCTAGAGGGGAATTGTTATCCGCTCACAATTCCCCTATAGTGAGTCGTATTAATTTCGCG
GGATCGAGATCTCGATCCTCTACGCCGGACGCATCGTGGCCGGCATCACCGGCGCCACAGGTGCGGTTGC
TGGCGCCTATATCGCCGACATCACCGATGGGGAAGATCGGGCTCGCCACTTCGGGCTCATGAGCGCTTGT
TTCGGCGTGGGTATGGTGGCAGGCCCCGTGGCCGGGGGACTGTTGGGCGCCATCTCCTTGCATGCACCAT
TCCTTGCGGCGGCGGTGCTCAACGGCCTCAACCTACTACTGGGCTGCTTCCTAATGCAGGAGTCGCATAA
GGGAGAGCGTCGAGATCCCGGACACCATCGAATGGCGCAAAACCTTTCGCGGTATGGCATGATAGCGCCC
GGAAGAGAGTCAATTCAGGGTGGTGAATGTGAAACCAGTAACGTTATACGATGTCGCAGAGTATGCCGGT
GTCTCTT
